Addgene plasmid #77076: PFKM gRNA (BRDN0001149086)
Purpose: 3rd generation lentiviral gRNA plasmid targeting human PFKM
Depositing lab: John Doench & David Root. Depositing organization: Broad Institute. Publication: Optimized sgRNA design to maximize activity and minimize off-target effects of CRISPR-Cas9. Doench JG, Fusi N, Sullender M, Hegde M, Vaimberg EW, Donovan KF, Smith I, Tothova Z, Wilen C, Orchard R, Virgin HW, Listgarten J, Root DE. Nat Biotechnol. 2016 Jan 18. doi: 10.1038/nbt.3437. PubMed 26780180.
Backbone
  Vector backbone: lentiGuide-Puro
  Backbone manufacturer: Zhang Lab (Addgene plasmid # 52963)
  Vector type: Mammalian Expression, Lentiviral, CRISPR
  Selectable markers: Puromycin
Growth in bacteria
  Bacterial resistance: Ampicillin, 100 μg/mL
  Growth temperature: 37°C
  Growth strain: DH5alpha
  Copy number: High Copy
Gene/Insert
  Gene/Insert name: PFKM (alt names: PFKM; NM_000289.5)
  gRNA/shRNA sequence: ATAGAGTGGTTCGCACACAG
  Species: H. sapiens (human)
  Entrez Gene: PFKM (a.k.a. ATP-PFK, GSD7, PFK-1, PFK-A, PFK1, PFKA, PFKX, PPP1R122)
  Promoter: hU6
  Cloning method: Unknown
  Sequencing primers: 5′ U6-F; 3′ pS2-R
Terms and licenses: Academic/Nonprofit Terms; Industry Terms: Not Available to Industry
Depositor comments: The gRNA was designed to target the following Genbank reference sequence(s): NM_000289.5,NM_001166686.1,NM_001166687.1,NM_001166688.1. Note that this plasmid does NOT contain Cas9. It should be used in conjunction with lentiCas9-Blast (Addgene #52962) or otherwise with cell lines already expressing Cas9. Browse the full kinome gRNA library at http://www.addgene.org/pooled-library/broadgpp-human-kinome/ or visit http://www.broadinstitute.org/rnai/public/ for detailed protocols and information.
How to cite: PFKM gRNA (BRDN0001149086) was a gift from John Doench & David Root (Addgene plasmid # 77076 ; http://n2t.net/addgene:77076 ; RRID:Addgene_77076)
