[The description below was written by a language model from this plasmid's Addgene catalogue record and pLannotate feature annotations shown in this document.]
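Description:
PFKM gRNA (BRDN0001149086) is a third-generation lentiviral CRISPR guide plasmid built on the lentiGuide-Puro backbone and designed to express a single guide RNA against human PFKM, the muscle isoform of phosphofructokinase. The guide was designed against several PFKM reference transcripts and belongs to a human kinome gRNA collection. The 8,323 nt plasmid is maintained in E. coli at high copy through a ColE1/pUC-type origin and selected with ampicillin via the β-lactamase gene. It also carries an f1 origin, an SV40 origin and remnants of lac and phage promoter elements from the cloning backbone.

The lentiviral transfer cassette begins with an RSV promoter fused to a truncated HIV-1 5' LTR, which makes genomic RNA production Tat-independent. This is followed by the Ψ packaging signal with a partial gag sequence and the Rev response element for nuclear export of the unspliced genome. Within the provirus, a human U6 RNA polymerase III promoter drives the PFKM-targeting spacer joined to the Streptococcus pyogenes Cas9 gRNA scaffold. A cPPT/CTS element, which aids nuclear import of the viral genome, lies downstream. A separate EF-1α core promoter with its intron A then expresses puromycin N-acetyltransferase for selection of transduced mammalian cells, with a WPRE boosting transcript expression. The cassette ends in a self-inactivating ΔU3 3' LTR, followed by an SV40 polyadenylation signal.

The plasmid does not encode Cas9, so it is meant to be used with a separate Cas9 lentiviral vector or in cells that already express Cas9. Typical use is Cas9-mediated disruption of PFKM in human cells after viral packaging, transduction and puromycin selection.
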