Features (pLannotate 1.2.2; 29 found; start..end, strand, type, name):
     14..80      +  CDS            small t antigen (fragment): SV40 (simian virus 40) small t antigen
    106..317     +  promoter       EF-1α core promoter: core promoter for human elongation factor EF-1α
    318..1256    +  intron         EF-1α intron A: intron upstream of the start codon of human EF-1α
   1278..1877    +  CDS            PuroR (fragment): puromycin N-acetyltransferase; pac from Streptomyces; confers resistance to puromycin
   1893..2481    +  misc_feature   WPRE: woodchuck hepatitis virus posttranscriptional regulatory element
   2532..2551    +  misc_feature   cPPT/CTS (fragment): central polypurine tract and central termination sequence of HIV-1
   2553..2786    +  LTR            3' LTR (ΔU3): self-inactivating 3' long terminal repeat (LTR) from HIV-1
   2864..2985    +  polyA_signal   SV40 poly(A) signal: SV40 polyadenylation signal
   3025..3160    +  rep_origin     SV40 ori: SV40 origin of replication
   3181..3199    -  promoter       T7 promoter: promoter for bacteriophage T7 RNA polymerase
   3207..3362    +  CDS            lacZα (fragment): LacZα fragment of β-galactosidase; lacZ fragment
   3367..3795    +  rep_origin     f1 ori (sequence partly withheld): f1 bacteriophage origin of replication; arrow indicates direction of (+) strand synthesis
   3848..3952    +  promoter       AmpR promoter: bla
   3953..4813    +  CDS            AmpR: β-lactamase; bla; confers resistance to ampicillin, carbenicillin, and related antibiotics
   4984..5572    +  rep_origin     ori: high-copy-number ColE1/pMB1/pBR322/pUC origin of replication
   5755..5847    +  CDS            lacI (fragment): lac repressor; lacI; The lac repressor binds to the lac operator to inhibit transcription in E. coli. This inhibition can be relieved by adding lactose or isopropyl-β-D-thiogalactopyranoside (IPTG).
   5860..5881    +  protein_bind   CAP binding site: CAP binding activates transcription in the presence of cAMP. E. coli catabolite activator protein
   5896..5926    +  promoter       lac promoter: promoter for the E. coli lac operon
   5934..5950    +  protein_bind   lac operator: The lac repressor binds to the lac operator to inhibit transcription in E. coli. This inhibition can be relieved by adding lactose or isopropyl-β-D-thiogalactopyranoside (IPTG). lac repressor encoded by lacI
   5995..6013    +  promoter       T3 promoter: promoter for bacteriophage T3 RNA polymerase
   6041..6267    +  promoter       RSV promoter: Rous sarcoma virus enhancer/promoter
   6268..6448    +  LTR            5' LTR (truncated): truncated 5' long terminal repeat (LTR) from HIV-1
   6495..6620    +  misc_feature   HIV-1 Ψ: packaging signal of human immunodeficiency virus type 1
   6604..6967    +  CDS            HIV-1 gag (fragment): gag protein from human immunodeficiency virus 1; gag
   7113..7346    +  misc_feature   RRE: The Rev response element (RRE) of HIV-1 allows for Rev-dependent mRNA export from the nucleus to the cytoplasm.
   7723..7749    +  CDS            Rev (fragment): human immunodeficiency virus 1 (HIV-1) Rev protein; rev; enhances nuclear export of unspliced and incompletely spliced viral mRNAs
   7753..7993    +  promoter       U6 promoter: RNA polymerase III promoter for human U6 snRNA
   8023..8098    +  misc_RNA       gRNA scaffold: guide RNA scaffold for the Streptococcus pyogenes CRISPR/Cas9 system
   8154..8271    +  misc_feature   cPPT/CTS: central polypurine tract and central termination sequence of HIV-1
>Addgene plasmid #77076 | PFKM gRNA (BRDN0001149086) | addgene full sequence | sequence record 187068 | Addgene Assembled Sequence
CCCGGGTGCAAAGATGGATAAAGTTTTAAACAGAGAGGAATCTTTGCAGCTAATGGACCTTCTAGGTCTT
GAAAGGAGTGGGAATTGGCTCCGGTGCCCGTCAGTGGGCAGAGCGCACATCGCCCACAGTCCCCGAGAAG
TTGGGGGGAGGGGTCGGCAATTGATCCGGTGCCTAGAGAAGGTGGCGCGGGGTAAACTGGGAAAGTGATG
TCGTGTACTGGCTCCGCCTTTTTCCCGAGGGTGGGGGAGAACCGTATATAAGTGCAGTAGTCGCCGTGAA
CGTTCTTTTTCGCAACGGGTTTGCCGCCAGAACACAGGTAAGTGCCGTGTGTGGTTCCCGCGGGCCTGGC
CTCTTTACGGGTTATGGCCCTTGCGTGCCTTGAATTACTTCCACCTGGCTGCAGTACGTGATTCTTGATC
CCGAGCTTCGGGTTGGAAGTGGGTGGGAGAGTTCGAGGCCTTGCGCTTAAGGAGCCCCTTCGCCTCGTGC
TTGAGTTGAGGCCTGGCCTGGGCGCTGGGGCCGCCGCGTGCGAATCTGGTGGCACCTTCGCGCCTGTCTC
GCTGCTTTCGATAAGTCTCTAGCCATTTAAAATTTTTGATGACCTGCTGCGACGCTTTTTTTCTGGCAAG
ATAGTCTTGTAAATGCGGGCCAAGATCTGCACACTGGTATTTCGGTTTTTGGGGCCGCGGGCGGCGACGG
GGCCCGTGCGTCCCAGCGCACATGTTCGGCGAGGCGGGGCCTGCGAGCGCGGCCACCGAGAATCGGACGG
GGGTAGTCTCAAGCTGGCCGGCCTGCTCTGGTGCCTGGCCTCGCGCCGCCGTGTATCGCCCCGCCCTGGG
CGGCAAGGCTGGCCCGGTCGGCACCAGTTGCGTGAGCGGAAAGATGGCCGCTTCCCGGCCCTGCTGCAGG
GAGCTCAAAATGGAGGACGCGGCGCTCGGGAGAGCGGGCGGGTGAGTCACCCACACAAAGGAAAAGGGCC
TTTCCGTCCTCAGCCGTCGCTTCATGTGACTCCACGGAGTACCGGGCGCCGTCCAGGCACCTCGATTAGT
TCTCGAGCTTTTGGAGTACGTCGTCTTTAGGTTGGGGGGAGGGGTTTTATGCGATGGAGTTTCCCCACAC
TGAGTGGGTGGAGACTGAAGTTAGGCCAGCTTGGCACTTGATGTAATTCTCCTTGGAATTTGCCCTTTTT
GAGTTTGGATCTTGGTTCATTCTCAAGCCTCAGACAGTGGTTCAAAGTTTTTTTCTTCCATTTCAGGTGT
CGTGACGTACGGCCACCATGACCGAGTACAAGCCCACGGTGCGCCTCGCCACCCGCGACGACGTCCCCAG
GGCCGTACGCACCCTCGCCGCCGCGTTCGCCGACTACCCCGCCACGCGCCACACCGTCGATCCGGACCGC
CACATCGAGCGGGTCACCGAGCTGCAAGAACTCTTCCTCACGCGCGTCGGGCTCGACATCGGCAAGGTGT
GGGTCGCGGACGACGGCGCCGCCGTGGCGGTCTGGACCACGCCGGAGAGCGTCGAAGCGGGGGCGGTGTT
CGCCGAGATCGGCCCGCGCATGGCCGAGTTGAGCGGTTCCCGGCTGGCCGCGCAGCAACAGATGGAAGGC
CTCCTGGCGCCGCACCGGCCCAAGGAGCCCGCGTGGTTCCTGGCCACCGTCGGAGTCTCGCCCGACCACC
AGGGCAAGGGTCTGGGCAGCGCCGTCGTGCTCCCCGGAGTGGAGGCGGCCGAGCGCGCCGGGGTGCCCGC
CTTCCTGGAGACCTCCGCGCCCCGCAACCTCCCCTTCTACGAGCGGCTCGGCTTCACCGTCACCGCCGAC
GTCGAGGTGCCCGAAGGACCGCGCACCTGGTGCATGACCCGCAAGCCCGGTGCCTGAACGCGTTAAGTCG
ACAATCAACCTCTGGATTACAAAATTTGTGAAAGATTGACTGGTATTCTTAACTATGTTGCTCCTTTTAC
GCTATGTGGATACGCTGCTTTAATGCCTTTGTATCATGCTATTGCTTCCCGTATGGCTTTCATTTTCTCC
TCCTTGTATAAATCCTGGTTGCTGTCTCTTTATGAGGAGTTGTGGCCCGTTGTCAGGCAACGTGGCGTGG
TGTGCACTGTGTTTGCTGACGCAACCCCCACTGGTTGGGGCATTGCCACCACCTGTCAGCTCCTTTCCGG
GACTTTCGCTTTCCCCCTCCCTATTGCCACGGCGGAACTCATCGCCGCCTGCCTTGCCCGCTGCTGGACA
GGGGCTCGGCTGTTGGGCACTGACAATTCCGTGGTGTTGTCGGGGAAATCATCGTCCTTTCCTTGGCTGC
TCGCCTGTGTTGCCACCTGGATTCTGCGCGGGACGTCCTTCTGCTACGTCCCTTCGGCCCTCAATCCAGC
GGACCTTCCTTCCCGCGGCCTGCTGCCGGCTCTGCGGCCTCTTCCGCGTCTTCGCCTTCGCCCTCAGACG
AGTCGGATCTCCCTTTGGGCCGCCTCCCCGCGTCGACTTTAAGACCAATGACTTACAAGGCAGCTGTAGA
TCTTAGCCACTTTTTAAAAGAAAAGGGGGGACTGGAAGGGCTAATTCACTCCCAACGAAGACAAGATCTG
CTTTTTGCTTGTACTGGGTCTCTCTGGTTAGACCAGATCTGAGCCTGGGAGCTCTCTGGCTAACTAGGGA
ACCCACTGCTTAAGCCTCAATAAAGCTTGCCTTGAGTGCTTCAAGTAGTGTGTGCCCGTCTGTTGTGTGA
CTCTGGTAACTAGAGATCCCTCAGACCCTTTTAGTCAGTGTGGAAAATCTCTAGCAGTACGTATAGTAGT
TCATGTCATCTTATTATTCAGTATTTATAACTTGCAAAGAAATGAATATCAGAGAGTGAGAGGAACTTGT
TTATTGCAGCTTATAATGGTTACAAATAAAGCAATAGCATCACAAATTTCACAAATAAAGCATTTTTTTC
ACTGCATTCTAGTTGTGGTTTGTCCAAACTCATCAATGTATCTTATCATGTCTGGCTCTAGCTATCCCGC
CCCTAACTCCGCCCATCCCGCCCCTAACTCCGCCCAGTTCCGCCCATTCTCCGCCCCATGGCTGACTAAT
TTTTTTTATTTATGCAGAGGCCGAGGCCGCCTCGGCCTCTGAGCTATTCCAGAAGTAGTGAGGAGGCTTT
TTTGGAGGCCTAGGGACGTACCCAATTCGCCCTATAGTGAGTCGTATTACGCGCGCTCACTGGCCGTCGT
TTTACAACGTCGTGACTGGGAAAACCCTGGCGTTACCCAACTTAATCGCCTTGCAGCACATCCCCCTTTC
GCCAGCTGGCGTAATAGCGAAGAGGCCCGCACCGATCGCCCTTCCCAACAGTTGCGCAGCCTGAATGGCG
AATGGG
[124 nt withheld, positions 3367-3490]
C
[91 nt withheld, positions 3492-3582]
A
[49 nt withheld, positions 3584-3632]
CCTTTGACGTTGGAGTCCACGTTCTTT
[37 nt withheld, positions 3660-3696]
ACCCTATCTCGGTCTATTCTTTTGATTTATAAGGGATTTTGCCGATTTCGGCCTATTGGTTAAAAAATGA
GCTGATTTAACAAAAATTTAACGCGAATTTTAACAAAATATTAACGCTTACAATTTAGGTGGCACTTTTC
GGGGAAATGTGCGCGGAACCCCTATTTGTTTATTTTTCTAAATACATTCAAATATGTATCCGCTCATGAG
ACAATAACCCTGATAAATGCTTCAATAATATTGAAAAAGGAAGAGTATGAGTATTCAACATTTCCGTGTC
GCCCTTATTCCCTTTTTTGCGGCATTTTGCCTTCCTGTTTTTGCTCACCCAGAAACGCTGGTGAAAGTAA
AAGATGCTGAAGATCAGTTGGGTGCACGAGTGGGTTACATCGAACTGGATCTCAACAGCGGTAAGATCCT
TGAGAGTTTTCGCCCCGAAGAACGTTTTCCAATGATGAGCACTTTTAAAGTTCTGCTATGTGGCGCGGTA
TTATCCCGTATTGACGCCGGGCAAGAGCAACTCGGTCGCCGCATACACTATTCTCAGAATGACTTGGTTG
AGTACTCACCAGTCACAGAAAAGCATCTTACGGATGGCATGACAGTAAGAGAATTATGCAGTGCTGCCAT
AACCATGAGTGATAACACTGCGGCCAACTTACTTCTGACAACGATCGGAGGACCGAAGGAGCTAACCGCT
TTTTTGCACAACATGGGGGATCATGTAACTCGCCTTGATCGTTGGGAACCGGAGCTGAATGAAGCCATAC
CAAACGACGAGCGTGACACCACGATGCCTGTAGCAATGGCAACAACGTTGCGCAAACTATTAACTGGCGA
ACTACTTACTCTAGCTTCCCGGCAACAATTAATAGACTGGATGGAGGCGGATAAAGTTGCAGGACCACTT
CTGCGCTCGGCCCTTCCGGCTGGCTGGTTTATTGCTGATAAATCTGGAGCCGGTGAGCGTGGGTCTCGCG
GTATCATTGCAGCACTGGGGCCAGATGGTAAGCCCTCCCGTATCGTAGTTATCTACACGACGGGGAGTCA
GGCAACTATGGATGAACGAAATAGACAGATCGCTGAGATAGGTGCCTCACTGATTAAGCATTGGTAACTG
TCAGACCAAGTTTACTCATATATACTTTAGATTGATTTAAAACTTCATTTTTAATTTAAAAGGATCTAGG
TGAAGATCCTTTTTGATAATCTCATGACCAAAATCCCTTAACGTGAGTTTTCGTTCCACTGAGCGTCAGA
CCCCGTAGAAAAGATCAAAGGATCTTCTTGAGATCCTTTTTTTCTGCGCGTAATCTGCTGCTTGCAAACA
AAAAAACCACCGCTACCAGCGGTGGTTTGTTTGCCGGATCAAGAGCTACCAACTCTTTTTCCGAAGGTAA
CTGGCTTCAGCAGAGCGCAGATACCAAATACTGTTCTTCTAGTGTAGCCGTAGTTAGGCCACCACTTCAA
GAACTCTGTAGCACCGCCTACATACCTCGCTCTGCTAATCCTGTTACCAGTGGCTGCTGCCAGTGGCGAT
AAGTCGTGTCTTACCGGGTTGGACTCAAGACGATAGTTACCGGATAAGGCGCAGCGGTCGGGCTGAACGG
GGGGTTCGTGCACACAGCCCAGCTTGGAGCGAACGACCTACACCGAACTGAGATACCTACAGCGTGAGCT
ATGAGAAAGCGCCACGCTTCCCGAAGGGAGAAAGGCGGACAGGTATCCGGTAAGCGGCAGGGTCGGAACA
GGAGAGCGCACGAGGGAGCTTCCAGGGGGAAACGCCTGGTATCTTTATAGTCCTGTCGGGTTTCGCCACC
TCTGACTTGAGCGTCGATTTTTGTGATGCTCGTCAGGGGGGCGGAGCCTATGGAAAAACGCCAGCAACGC
GGCCTTTTTACGGTTCCTGGCCTTTTGCTGGCCTTTTGCTCACATGTTCTTTCCTGCGTTATCCCCTGAT
TCTGTGGATAACCGTATTACCGCCTTTGAGTGAGCTGATACCGCTCGCCGCAGCCGAACGACCGAGCGCA
GCGAGTCAGTGAGCGAGGAAGCGGAAGAGCGCCCAATACGCAAACCGCCTCTCCCCGCGCGTTGGCCGAT
TCATTAATGCAGCTGGCACGACAGGTTTCCCGACTGGAAAGCGGGCAGTGAGCGCAACGCAATTAATGTG
AGTTAGCTCACTCATTAGGCACCCCAGGCTTTACACTTTATGCTTCCGGCTCGTATGTTGTGTGGAATTG
TGAGCGGATAACAATTTCACACAGGAAACAGCTATGACCATGATTACGCCAAGCGCGCAATTAACCCTCA
CTAAAGGGAACAAAAGCTGGAGCTGCAAGCTTAATGTAGTCTTATGCAATACTCTTGTAGTCTTGCAACA
TGGTAACGATGAGTTAGCAACATGCCTTACAAGGAGAGAAAAAGCACCGTGCATGCCGATTGGTGGAAGT
AAGGTGGTACGATCGTGCCTTATTAGGAAGGCAACAGACGGGTCTGACATGGATTGGACGAACCACTGAA
TTGCCGCATTGCAGAGATATTGTATTTAAGTGCCTAGCTCGATACATAAACGGGTCTCTCTGGTTAGACC
AGATCTGAGCCTGGGAGCTCTCTGGCTAACTAGGGAACCCACTGCTTAAGCCTCAATAAAGCTTGCCTTG
AGTGCTTCAAGTAGTGTGTGCCCGTCTGTTGTGTGACTCTGGTAACTAGAGATCCCTCAGACCCTTTTAG
TCAGTGTGGAAAATCTCTAGCAGTGGCGCCCGAACAGGGACTTGAAAGCGAAAGGGAAACCAGAGGAGCT
CTCTCGACGCAGGACTCGGCTTGCTGAAGCGCGCACGGCAAGAGGCGAGGGGCGGCGACTGGTGAGTACG
CCAAAAATTTTGACTAGCGGAGGCTAGAAGGAGAGAGATGGGTGCGAGAGCGTCAGTATTAAGCGGGGGA
GAATTAGATCGCGATGGGAAAAAATTCGGTTAAGGCCAGGGGGAAAGAAAAAATATAAATTAAAACATAT
AGTATGGGCAAGCAGGGAGCTAGAACGATTCGCAGTTAATCCTGGCCTGTTAGAAACATCAGAAGGCTGT
AGACAAATACTGGGACAGCTACAACCATCCCTTCAGACAGGATCAGAAGAACTTAGATCATTATATAATA
CAGTAGCAACCCTCTATTGTGTGCATCAAAGGATAGAGATAAAAGACACCAAGGAAGCTTTAGACAAGAT
AGAGGAAGAGCAAAACAAAAGTAAGACCACCGCACAGCAAGCGGCCGCTGATCTTCAGACCTGGAGGAGG
AGATATGAGGGACAATTGGAGAAGTGAATTATATAAATATAAAGTAGTAAAAATTGAACCATTAGGAGTA
GCACCCACCAAGGCAAAGAGAAGAGTGGTGCAGAGAGAAAAAAGAGCAGTGGGAATAGGAGCTTTGTTCC
TTGGGTTCTTGGGAGCAGCAGGAAGCACTATGGGCGCAGCGTCAATGACGCTGACGGTACAGGCCAGACA
ATTATTGTCTGGTATAGTGCAGCAGCAGAACAATTTGCTGAGGGCTATTGAGGCGCAACAGCATCTGTTG
CAACTCACAGTCTGGGGCATCAAGCAGCTCCAGGCAAGAATCCTGGCTGTGGAAAGATACCTAAAGGATC
AACAGCTCCTGGGGATTTGGGGTTGCTCTGGAAAACTCATTTGCACCACTGCTGTGCCTTGGAATGCTAG
TTGGAGTAATAAATCTCTGGAACAGATTTGGAATCACACGACCTGGATGGAGTGGGACAGAGAAATTAAC
AATTACACAAGCTTAATACACTCCTTAATTGAAGAATCGCAAAACCAGCAAGAAAAGAATGAACAAGAAT
TATTGGAATTAGATAAATGGGCAAGTTTGTGGAATTGGTTTAACATAACAAATTGGCTGTGGTATATAAA
ATTATTCATAATGATAGTAGGAGGCTTGGTAGGTTTAAGAATAGTTTTTGCTGTACTTTCTATAGTGAAT
AGAGTTAGGCAGGGATATTCACCATTATCGTTTCAGACCCACCTCCCAACCCCGAGGGGACCCAGAGAGG
GCCTATTTCCCATGATTCCTTCATATTTGCATATACGATACAAGGCTGTTAGAGAGATAATTAGAATTAA
TTTGACTGTAAACACAAAGATATTAGTACAAAATACGTGACGTAGAAAGTAATAATTTCTTGGGTAGTTT
GCAGTTTTAAAATTATGTTTTAAAATGGACTATCATATGCTTACCGTAACTTGAAAGTATTTCGATTTCT
TGGCTTTATATATCTTGTGGAAAGGACGAAACACCGATAGAGTGGTTCGCACACAGGTTTTAGAGCTAGA
AATAGCAAGTTAAAATAAGGCTAGTCCGTTATCAACTTGAAAAAGTGGCACCGAGTCGGTGCTTTTTTAA
GCTTGGCGTAACTAGATCTTGAGACAAATGGCAGTATTCATCCACAATTTTAAAAGAAAAGGGGGGATTG
GGGGGTACAGTGCAGGGGAAAGAATAGTAGACATAATAGCAACAGACATACAAACTAAAGAATTACAAAA
ACAAATTACAAAAATTCAAAATTTTCGGGTTTATTACAGGGACAGCAGAGATCCACTTTGGCGCCGGCTC
GAGGGGG
