>Addgene plasmid #77076 | PFKM gRNA (BRDN0001149086) | depositor partial sequence | sequence record 144536 | Target Sequence
ATAGAGTGGTTCGCACACAG
