>Addgene plasmid #77076 | PFKM gRNA (BRDN0001149086) | addgene partial sequence | sequence record 187067 | hU6-F
GTAGAAAGTAATAATTTCTTGGGTAGTTTGCAGTTTTAAAATTATGTTTTAAAATGGACTATCATATGCT
TACCGTAACTTGAAAGTATTTCGATTTCTTGGCTTTATATATCTTGTGGAAAGGACGAAACACCGATAGA
GTGGTTCGCACACAGGTTTTAGAGCTAGAAATAGCAAGTTAAAATAAGGCTAGTCCGTTATCAACTTGAA
AAAGTGGCACCGAGTCGGTGCTTTTTTAAGCTTGGCGTAACTAGATCTTGAGACAAATGGCAGTATTCAT
CCACAATTTTAAAAGAAAAGGGGGGATTGGGGGGTACAGTGCAGGGGAAAGAATAGTAGACATAATAGCA
ACAGACATACAAACTAAAGAATTACAAAAACAAATTACAAAAATTCAAAATTTTCGGGTTTATTACAGGG
ACAGCAGAGATCCACTTTGGCGCCGGCTCGAGGGGGCCCGGGTGCAAAGATGGATAAAGTTTTAAACAGA
GAGGAATCTTTGCAGCTAATGGACCTTCTAGGTCTTGAAAGGAGTGGGAATTGGCTCCGGTGCCCGTCAG
TGGGCAGAGC
